>Addgene plasmid #186626 | pFastBac1-pGC-A | addgene full sequence | sequence record 366906 | Addgene NGS Result
G
[124 nt withheld, positions 2-125]
C
[91 nt withheld, positions 127-217]
A
[49 nt withheld, positions 219-267]
CCTTTGACGTTGGAGTCCACGTTCTT
[37 nt withheld, positions 294-330]
ACCCTATCTCGGTCTATTCTTTTGATTTATAAGGGATTTTGCCGATTTCGGCCTATTGGTTAAAAAATGA
GCTGATTTAACAAAAATTTAACGCGAATTTTAACAAAATATTAACGCTTACAATTTAGGTGGCACTTTTC
GGGGAAATGTGCGCGGAACCCCTATTTGTTTATTTTTCTAAATACATTCAAATATGTATCCGCTCATGAG
ACAATAACCCTGATAAATGCTTCAATAATATTGAAAAAGGAAGAGTATGAGTATTCAACATTTCCGTGTC
GCCCTTATTCCCTTTTTTGCGGCATTTTGCCTTCCTGTTTTTGCTCACCCAGAAACGCTGGTGAAAGTAA
AAGATGCTGAAGATCAGTTGGGTGCACGAGTGGGTTACATCGAACTGGATCTCAACAGCGGTAAGATCCT
TGAGAGTTTTCGCCCCGAAGAACGTTTTCCAATGATGAGCACTTTTAAAGTTCTGCTATGTGGCGCGGTA
TTATCCCGTATTGACGCCGGGCAAGAGCAACTCGGTCGCCGCATACACTATTCTCAGAATGACTTGGTTG
AGTACTCACCAGTCACAGAAAAGCATCTTACGGATGGCATGACAGTAAGAGAATTATGCAGTGCTGCCAT
AACCATGAGTGATAACACTGCGGCCAACTTACTTCTGACAACGATCGGAGGACCGAAGGAGCTAACCGCT
TTTTTGCACAACATGGGGGATCATGTAACTCGCCTTGATCGTTGGGAACCGGAGCTGAATGAAGCCATAC
CAAACGACGAGCGTGACACCACGATGCCTGTAGCAATGGCAACAACGTTGCGCAAACTATTAACTGGCGA
ACTACTTACTCTAGCTTCCCGGCAACAATTAATAGACTGGATGGAGGCGGATAAAGTTGCAGGACCACTT
CTGCGCTCGGCCCTTCCGGCTGGCTGGTTTATTGCTGATAAATCTGGAGCCGGTGAGCGTGGGTCTCGCG
GTATCATTGCAGCACTGGGGCCAGATGGTAAGCCCTCCCGTATCGTAGTTATCTACACGACGGGGAGTCA
GGCAACTATGGATGAACGAAATAGACAGATCGCTGAGATAGGTGCCTCACTGATTAAGCATTGGTAACTG
TCAGACCAAGTTTACTCATATATACTTTAGATTGATTTAAAACTTCATTTTTAATTTAAAAGGATCTAGG
TGAAGATCCTTTTTGATAATCTCATGACCAAAATCCCTTAACGTGAGTTTTCGTTCCACTGAGCGTCAGA
CCCCGTAGAAAAGATCAAAGGATCTTCTTGAGATCCTTTTTTTCTGCGCGTAATCTGCTGCTTGCAAACA
AAAAAACCACCGCTACCAGCGGTGGTTTGTTTGCCGGATCAAGAGCTACCAACTCTTTTTCCGAAGGTAA
CTGGCTTCAGCAGAGCGCAGATACCAAATACTGTTCTTCTAGTGTAGCCGTAGTTAGGCCACCACTTCAA
GAACTCTGTAGCACCGCCTACATACCTCGCTCTGCTAATCCTGTTACCAGTGGCTGCTGCCAGTGGCGAT
AAGTCGTGTCTTACCGGGTTGGACTCAAGACGATAGTTACCGGATAAGGCGCAGCGGTCGGGCTGAACGG
GGGGTTCGTGCACACAGCCCAGCTTGGAGCGAACGACCTACACCGAACTGAGATACCTACAGCGTGAGCT
ATGAGAAAGCGCCACGCTTCCCGAAGGGAGAAAGGCGGACAGGTATCCGGTAAGCGGCAGGGTCGGAACA
GGAGAGCGCACGAGGGAGCTTCCAGGGGGAAACGCCTGGTATCTTTATAGTCCTGTCGGGTTTCGCCACC
TCTGACTTGAGCGTCGATTTTTGTGATGCTCGTCAGGGGGGCGGAGCCTATGGAAAAACGCCAGCAACGC
GGCCTTTTTACGGTTCCTGGCCTTTTGCTGGCCTTTTGCTCACATGTTCTTTCCTGCGTTATCCCCTGAT
TCTGTGGATAACCGTATTACCGCCTTTGAGTGAGCTGATACCGCTCGCCGCAGCCGAACGACCGAGCGCA
GCGAGTCAGTGAGCGAGGAAGCGGAAGAGCGCCTGATGCGGTATTTTCTCCTTACGCATCTGTGCGGTAT
TTCACACCGCATAGACCAGCCGCGTAACCTGGCAAAATCGGTTACGGTTGAGTAATAAATGGATGCCCTG
CGTAAGCGGGTGTGGGCGGACAATAAAGTCTTAAACTGAACAAAATAGATCTAAACTATGACAATAAAGT
CTTAAACTAGACAGAATAGTTGTAAACTGAAATCAGTCCAGTTATGCTGTGAAAAAGCATACTGGACTTT
TGTTATGGCTAAAGCAAACTCTTCATTTTCTGAAGTGCAAATTGCCCGTCGTATTAAAGAGGGGCGTGGC
CAAGGGCATGGTAAAGACTATATTCGCGGCGTTGTGACAATTTACCGAACAACTCCGCGGCCGGGAAGCC
GATCTCGGCTTGAACGAATTGTTAGGTGGCGGTACTTGGGTCGATATCAAAGTGCATCACTTCTTCCCGT
ATGCCCAACTTTGTATAGAGAGCCACTGCGGGATCGTCACCGTAATCTGCTTGCACGTAGATCACATAAG
CACCAAGCGCGTTGGCCTCATGCTTGAGGAGATTGATGAGCGCGGTGGCAATGCCCTGCCTCCGGTGCTC
GCCGGAGACTGCGAGATCATAGATATAGATCTCACTACGCGGCTGCTCAAACTTGGGCAGAACGTAAGCC
GCGAGAGCGCCAACAACCGCTTCTTGGTCGAAGGCAGCAAGCGCGATGAATGTCTTACTACGGAGCAAGT
TCCCGAGGTAATCGGAGTCCGGCTGATGTTGGGAGTAGGTGGCTACGTCTCCGAACTCACGACCGAAAAG
ATCAAGAGCAGCCCGCATGGATTTGACTTGGTCAGGGCCGAGCCTACATGTGCGAATGATGCCCATACTT
GAGCCACCTAACTTTGTTTTAGGGCGACTGCCCTGCTGCGTAACATCGTTGCTGCTGCGTAACATCGTTG
CTGCTCCATAACATCAAACATCGACCCACGGCGTAACGCGCTTGCTGCTTGGATGCCCGAGGCATAGACT
GTACAAAAAAACAGTCATAACAAGCCATGAAAACCGCCACTGCGCCGTTACCACCGCTGCGTTCGGTCAA
GGTTCTGGACCAGTTGCGTGAGCGCATACGCTACTTGCATTACAGTTTACGAACCGAACAGGCTTATGTC
AACTGGGTTCGTGCCTTCATCCGTTTCCACGGTGTGCGTCACCCGGCAACCTTGGGCAGCAGCGAAGTCG
AGGCATTTCTGTCCTGGCTGGCGAACGAGCGCAAGGTTTCGGTCTCCACGCATCGTCAGGCATTGGCGGC
CTTGCTGTTCTTCTACGGCAAGGTGCTGTGCACGGATCTGCCCTGGCTTCAGGAGATCGGAAGACCTCGG
CCGTCGCGGCGCTTGCCGGTGGTGCTGACCCCGGATGAAGTGGTTCGCATCCTCGGTTTTCTGGAAGGCG
AGCATCGTTTGTTCGCCCAGGACTCTAGCTATAGTTCTAGTGGTTGGCTACGTATACTCCGGAATATTAA
TAGATCATGGAGATAATTAAAATGATAACCATCTCGCAAATAAATAAGTATTTTACTGTTTTCGTAACAG
TTTTGTAATAAAAAAACCTATAAATATTCCGGATTATTCATACCGTCCCACCATCGGGCGCGGATCCATG
AAAACTATTATCGCCCTGTCTTACATCTTCTGTCTCGTCTTCGCACATCACCACCACCACCATCACCACC
ATCACGGCGCGCCGGAAAACCTGTACTTCCAGGGT
[3087 nt withheld, positions 4146-7232]
TAAAAGCTTGTCGAGAAGTACTAGAGGATCATAATCAGCCATACCACATTTGTAGAGGTTTTACTTGCTT
TAAAAAACCTCCCACACCTCCCCCTGAACCTGAAACATAAAATGAATGCAATTGTTGTTGTTAACTTGTT
TATTGCAGCTTATAATGGTTACAAATAAAGCAATAGCATCACAAATTTCACAAATAAAGCATTTTTTTCA
CTGCATTCTAGTTGTGGTTTGTCCAAACTCATCAATGTATCTTATCATGTCTGGATCTGATCACTGCTTG
AGCCTAGGAGATCCGAACCAGATAAGTGAAATCTAGTTCCAAACTATTTTGTCATTTTTAATTTTCGTAT
TAGCTTACGACGCTACACCCAGTTCCCATCTATTTTGTCACTCTTCCCTAAATAATCCTTAAAAACTCCA
TTTCCACCCCTCCCAGTTCCCAACTATTTTGTCCGCCCACAGCGGGGCATTTTTCTTCCTGTTATGTTTT
TAATCAAACATCCTGCCAACTCCATGTGACAAACCGTCATCTTCGGCTACTTTTTCTCTGTCACAGAATG
AAAATTTTTCTGTCATCTCTTCGTTATTAATGTTTGTAATTGACTGAATATCAACGCTTATTTGCAGCCT
GAATGGCGAATGG
Features (pLannotate 1.2.2; 16 found; start..end, strand, type, name):
      2..456     +  rep_origin     f1 ori (sequence partly withheld): f1 bacteriophage origin of replication; arrow indicates direction of (+) strand synthesis
    482..586     +  promoter       AmpR promoter: bla
    587..1447    +  CDS            AmpR: β-lactamase; bla; confers resistance to ampicillin, carbenicillin, and related antibiotics
   1618..2206    +  rep_origin     ori: high-copy-number ColE1/pMB1/pBR322/pUC origin of replication
   2392..2443    -  misc_feature   bom (fragment): basis of mobility region from pBR322
   2511..2735    -  mobile_element Tn7R: mini-Tn7 element (right end of the Tn7 transposon) Tn7
   2802..3335    -  CDS            GmR: gentamycin acetyltransferase; aacC1; confers resistance to gentamycin
   3524..3552    -  promoter       Pc promoter: intI1 (promoter lies within the coding sequence); class 1 integron promoter
   3530..3877    -  CDS            YPR2_ECOLX (fragment): Protein predicted: Swiss-Prot protein existence level 4. From Escherichia coli.
   3904..3995    +  promoter       polyhedrin promoter: polh from Autographa californica; promoter for the baculovirus polyhedrin gene
   4089..4111    +  CDS            9xHis (fragment): 9xHis affinity tag
   4140..7232    +  CDS            NPR1 (sequence partly withheld): ANPRA_HUMAN - Also known as ANPRA. Experimental evidence at protein level: Swiss-Prot protein existence level 1. Receptor for the atrial natriuretic peptide NPPA/ANP and the brain natriuretic peptide NPPB/BNP which are potent vasoactive hormones playing a key role in cardiovascular homeostasis. Has guanylate cyclase activity upon binding of the ligand. From Homo sapiens (Human).
   7259..7342    +  CDS            large T antigen (fragment): large T antigen from SV40 (simian virus 40)
   7365..7499    +  polyA_signal   SV40 poly(A) signal: SV40 polyadenylation signal
   7528..7693    -  mobile_element Tn7L: mini-Tn7 element (left end of the Tn7 transposon) Tn7
   7856..7872    +  CDS            lacZα (fragment): LacZα fragment of β-galactosidase; lacZ fragment
