[The description below was written by a language model from this plasmid's Addgene catalogue record and pLannotate feature annotations shown in this document.]
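Description:
pFastBac1-pGC-A is a baculovirus donor (transfer) plasmid built on the unmodified pFastBac1 backbone for expressing full-length human particulate guanylyl cyclase A (pGC-A, the atrial natriuretic peptide receptor encoded by NPR1) in insect cells. In E. coli it is maintained as a high-copy plasmid through a ColE1/pUC-type origin and selected with ampicillin via the bla gene. An f1 origin is also present. The expression cassette and a gentamicin resistance gene (aacC1, driven by the Pc integron promoter) lie between the Tn7R and Tn7L ends of a mini-Tn7 element. This lets the whole segment be transposed into a baculovirus shuttle genome (bacmid) in a suitable E. coli host such as DH10Bac. Gentamicin then selects for the transposed cassette, and the recombinant bacmid is used to generate virus for infecting insect cells.

The payload is a synthetic, expression-optimized NPR1 coding sequence of about 3.2 kb, cloned between BamHI and HindIII sites that remain intact. It is transcribed from the strong, very late polyhedrin promoter of Autographa californica nucleopolyhedrovirus and terminated by the SV40 polyadenylation signal. The native residues 1–32 are deleted, so the receptor portion covers amino acids 33–1061. In their place, the N-terminus carries a hemagglutinin signal peptide to direct the protein into the secretory pathway, a His10 tag for metal-affinity purification, a short linker derived from an AscI site, and a TEV protease site. TEV cleavage leaves one extra glycine on the receptor. The automated annotation labels the tag as a partial 9xHis feature, consistent with the catalogue description. The associated publication used this construct to produce and purify the full-length membrane receptor for characterization and preliminary serial crystallography.
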