Addgene plasmid #186626: pFastBac1-pGC-A
Purpose: pFastBac1 (baculovirus polyhedrin promoter) encoding HA signal peptide, TEV-protease cleavable His10-tag, and full-length human pGC-A (NP_000897.3 amino acids 33-1061; expression-optimized DNA)
Depositing lab: Debra Hansen. Depositing organization: Arizona State University. Publication: Purification, characterization, and preliminary serial crystallography diffraction advances structure determination of full-length human particulate guanylyl cyclase A receptor. Zhang S, Hansen DT, Martin-Garcia JM, Zook JD, Pan S, Craciunescu FM, Burnett JC Jr, Fromme P. Sci Rep. 2022 Jul 12;12(1):11824. doi: 10.1038/s41598-022-15798-z. PubMed 35821229.
Backbone
  Vector backbone: pFastBac1
  Backbone manufacturer: Invitrogen; purchased via GenScript
  Backbone size w/o insert (bp): 4682
  Total vector size (bp): 7877
  Modifications to backbone: none
  Vector type: Insect Expression
  Selectable markers: Gentamicin
Growth in bacteria
  Bacterial resistance: Ampicillin, 100 μg/mL
  Growth temperature: 37°C
  Growth strain: DH5alpha
  Copy number: High Copy
Gene/Insert
  Gene/Insert name: NPR1 (alt names: particulate guanylate cyclase A (pGC-A); atrial natriuretic peptide receptor type A (ANPR-A); ANPa, ANPRA, GUC2A, GUCY2A, NPRA)
  Species: H. sapiens (human)
  Insert size (bp): 3195
  Mutation: deleted amino acids 1-32
  GenBank ID: NP_000897.3 OL860945
  Entrez Gene: NPR1 (a.k.a. ANPRA, ANPa, GUC2A, GUCY2A, NPRA)
  Promoter: polyhedring
  Tag / fusion protein: hemagglutinin (HA) signal peptide + His10-tag + TEV protease cleavage site (N terminal on insert)
  Cloning method: Restriction Enzyme; 5′ cloning site BamHI (not destroyed); 3′ cloning site HindIII (not destroyed)
  Sequencing primers: 5′ POLYHEDF, AAATGATAACCATCTCGC; 3′ SV40PAR, GAAATTTGTGATGCTATTGC
Resource information
  A portion of this plasmid was derived from a plasmid made by: GenScript gene synthesis of expression-optimized DNA
Terms and licenses: Academic/Nonprofit Terms; Industry Terms: Not Available to Industry
Depositor comments: N-terminal protein sequence is MKTIIALSYIFCLVFA (hemagglutinin [HA] signal peptide) + HHHHHHHHHH + GAP (from AscI site) + ENLYFQ*G (TEV protease cleavage site; cleavage at * leaves an extra G residue at the N-terminus of pGC-A). Backbone vector is pFastBac1. Construct design by Shangji Zhang. Generate the bacmid in Escherichia coli strain DH10Bac cells according to the instructions from Invitrogen.
How to cite: pFastBac1-pGC-A was a gift from Debra Hansen (Addgene plasmid # 186626 ; http://n2t.net/addgene:186626 ; RRID:Addgene_186626)
